Addgene plasmid #190272: pRps9-D95N-IRES-GFP-HygR
Purpose: Express RPS9 D95N-mutant mouse gene transcriptionally fused with eGFP. eGFP is translated from IRES.
Depositing lab: Erik Böttger. Depositing organization: University of Zurich. Publication: Error-prone protein synthesis recapitulates early symptoms of Alzheimer disease in aging mice. Brilkova M, Nigri M, Kumar HS, Moore J, Mantovani M, Keller C, Grimm A, Eckert A, Shcherbakov D, Akbergenov R, Seebeck P, Kramer SD, Wolfer DP, Gent TC, Bottger EC. Cell Rep. 2022 Sep 27;40(13):111433. doi: 10.1016/j.celrep.2022.111433. PubMed 36170830.
Backbone
  Vector backbone: pEBO2
  Total vector size (bp): 8967
  Vector type: Mammalian Expression
  Selectable markers: Hygromycin
Growth in bacteria
  Bacterial resistance: Ampicillin, 100 μg/mL
  Growth temperature: 37°C
  Growth strain: DH5alpha
  Copy number: Unknown
Gene/Insert
  Gene/Insert name: ribosomal protein RPS9
  Species: M. musculus (mouse)
  Insert size (bp): 2000
  Mutation: D95N
  GenBank ID: NM_029767.2
  Promoter: CAGGS-CMV
  Tag / fusion protein: IRES-eGFP
  Cloning method: Restriction Enzyme; 5′ cloning site SacI (unknown if destroyed); 3′ cloning site BstBI (unknown if destroyed)
  Sequencing primers: 5′ ATCATTTTGGCAAAGAATTCACC; 3′ ATTTTCATTACATCTGTGTGTTGG
Terms and licenses: Academic/Nonprofit Terms; Industry Terms: Not Available to Industry
How to cite: pRps9-D95N-IRES-GFP-HygR was a gift from Erik Böttger (Addgene plasmid # 190272 ; http://n2t.net/addgene:190272 ; RRID:Addgene_190272)
