[The description below was written by a language model from this plasmid's Addgene catalogue record and pLannotate feature annotations shown in this document.]
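Description:
pRps9-D95N-IRES-GFP-HygR is a mammalian expression plasmid of about 9 kb built on the pEBO2 backbone. It produces a D95N mutant of mouse ribosomal protein S9 (Rps9) together with an EGFP reporter. In E. coli it is maintained through a high-copy ColE1/pUC-type origin and selected with ampicillin via the β-lactamase gene. An f1 phage origin, T7 and T3 promoters and remnants of lac/lacZα sequence are also present, carried over from the cloning vector. Transfected mammalian cells can be selected using a separate, oppositely oriented cassette in which the SV40 enhancer/early promoter drives hygromycin B phosphotransferase, terminated by a synthetic poly(A) signal.

The main expression unit uses a CAG-type promoter, listed in the record as CAGGS-CMV. It consists of the CMV immediate-early enhancer, the chicken β-actin promoter and a chimeric β-actin/β-globin intron, a combination that gives strong, broadly active transcription. Downstream lies the Rps9 coding sequence. The automated annotation matched it to the human RPS9 protein, presumably reflecting sequence conservation, but the catalogue identifies it as the mouse gene. An EMCV IRES and EGFP follow, and the unit ends with the human growth hormone polyadenylation signal. Both reading frames sit on one bicistronic transcript, and EGFP is translated independently from the IRES, so fluorescence marks cells expressing the mutant ribosomal protein without fusing a tag to it.

The associated publication concerns error-prone protein synthesis in aging mice, which suggests the construct is used to study the cellular effects of expressing the D95N mutant. The record itself does not describe the functional effect of the mutation.
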