Features (pLannotate 1.2.2; 23 found; start..end, strand, type, name):
     62..441     +  enhancer       CMV enhancer: human cytomegalovirus immediate early enhancer
    443..719     +  promoter       chicken β-actin promoter: No description available
    720..1736    +  intron         chimeric intron: chimera between introns from chicken β-actin and rabbit β-globin
   1740..1799    +  CDS            HBB (fragment): HBB_COLGU - Experimental evidence at transcript level: Swiss-Prot protein existence level 2. Involved in oxygen transport from the lung to the various peripheral tissues. From Colobus guereza (Mantled guereza) (Eastern black-and-white colobus monkey).
   1839..2420    +  CDS            RPS9 (sequence partly withheld): RS9_HUMAN - Experimental evidence at protein level: Swiss-Prot protein existence level 1. From Homo sapiens (Human).
   2580..3042    +  misc_feature   IRES: internal ribosome entry site (IRES) of the encephalomyocarditis virus (EMCV)
   3056..3775    +  CDS            EGFP: the original enhanced GFP (Yang et al., 1996) mammalian codon-optimized
   3814..4436    +  polyA_signal   hGH poly(A) signal: human growth hormone polyadenylation signal
   4466..4507    -  CDS            TcR (fragment): tetracycline efflux protein; tet; confers resistance to tetracycline
   4523..4571    -  polyA_signal   poly(A) signal: synthetic polyadenylation signal
   4595..5632    -  CDS            HygR: hygromycin B phosphotransferase confers resistance to hygromycin
   5663..6020    -  promoter       SV40 promoter: SV40 enhancer and early promoter
   6144..6162    -  promoter       T3 promoter: promoter for bacteriophage T3 RNA polymerase
   6207..6223    -  protein_bind   lac operator: The lac repressor binds to the lac operator to inhibit transcription in E. coli. This inhibition can be relieved by adding lactose or isopropyl-β-D-thiogalactopyranoside (IPTG). lac repressor encoded by lacI
   6231..6261    -  promoter       lac promoter: promoter for the E. coli lac operon
   6276..6297    -  protein_bind   CAP binding site: CAP binding activates transcription in the presence of cAMP. E. coli catabolite activator protein
   6310..6402    -  CDS            lacI (fragment): lac repressor; lacI; The lac repressor binds to the lac operator to inhibit transcription in E. coli. This inhibition can be relieved by adding lactose or isopropyl-β-D-thiogalactopyranoside (IPTG).
   6585..7173    -  rep_origin     ori: high-copy-number ColE1/pMB1/pBR322/pUC origin of replication
   7344..8204    -  CDS            AmpR: β-lactamase; bla; confers resistance to ampicillin, carbenicillin, and related antibiotics
   8205..8309    -  promoter       AmpR promoter: bla
   8362..8790    -  rep_origin     f1 ori (sequence partly withheld): f1 bacteriophage origin of replication; arrow indicates direction of (+) strand synthesis
   8795..8950    -  CDS            lacZα (fragment): LacZα fragment of β-galactosidase; lacZ fragment
   8958..8976    +  promoter       T7 promoter: promoter for bacteriophage T7 RNA polymerase
>Addgene plasmid #190272 | pRps9-D95N-IRES-GFP-HygR | addgene full sequence | sequence record 374751 | Addgene NGS Result
GGGCGCGCCAGCCCGGGCTGGCCGGCCTGCGATCGCTGATATCGTCGCGACGAATTCACTCGACATTGAT
TATTGACTAGTTATTAATAGTAATCAATTACGGGGTCATTAGTTCATAGCCCATATATGGAGTTCCGCGT
TACATAACTTACGGTAAATGGCCCGCCTGGCTGACCGCCCAACGACCCCCGCCCATTGACGTCAATAATG
ACGTATGTTCCCATAGTAACGCCAATAGGGACTTTCCATTGACGTCAATGGGTGGAGTATTTACGGTAAA
CTGCCCACTTGGCAGTACATCAAGTGTATCATATGCCAAGTACGCCCCCTATTGACGTCAATGACGGTAA
ATGGCCCGCCTGGCATTATGCCCAGTACATGACCTTATGGGACTTTCCTACTTGGCAGTACATCTACGTA
TTAGTCATCGCTATTACCATGGTCGAGGTGAGCCCCACGTTCTGCTTCACTCTCCCCATCTCCCCCCCCT
CCCCACCCCCAATTTTGTATTTATTTATTTTTTAATTATTTTGTGCAGCGATGGGGGCGGGGGGGGGGGG
GGGCGCGCGCCAGGSGGGGSGGGGSGGGGSGRGGGGSGGGGSGGGGSGRGGCGGAGAGGTGCGGCGGCAG
CCAATCAGAGCGGCGCGCTCCGAAAGTTTCCTTTTATGGCGAGGCGGCGGCGGCGGCGGCCCTATAAAAA
GCGAAGCGCGCGGCGGGCGGGAGTCGCTGCGCGCTGCCTTCGCCCCGTGCCCCGCTCCGCCGCCGCCTCG
CGCCGCCCGCCCCGGCTCTGACTGACCGCGTTACTCCCACAGGTGAGCGGGCGGGACGGCCCTTCTCCTC
CGGGCTGTAATTAGCGCTTGGTTTAATGACGGCTTGTTTCTTTTCTGTGGCTGCGTGAAAGCCTTGAGGG
GCTCCGGGAGGGCCCTTTGTGCGGGGGGAGCGGCTCGGGGGGTGCGTGCGTGTGTGTGTGCGTGGGGAGC
GCCGCGTGCGGCTCCGCGCTGCCCGGCGGCTGTGAGCGCTGCGGGCGCGGCGCGGGGCTTTGTGCGCTCC
GCAGTGTGCGCGAGGGGAGCGCGGCCGGGGGCGGTGCCCCGCGGTGCGGGGGGGGCTGCGAGGGGAACAA
AGGCTGCGTGCGGGGTGTGTGCGTGGGGGGGTGAGCAGGGGGTGTGGGCGCGTCGGTCGGGCTGCAACCC
CCCCTGCACCCCCCTCCCCGAGTTGCTGAGCACGGCCCGGCTTCGGGTGCGGGGCTCCGTACGGGGCGTG
GCGCGGGGCTCGCCGTGCCGGGCGGGGGGTGGCGGCAGGTGGGGGTGCCGGGCGGGGCGGGGCCGCCTCG
GGCCGGGGRGGGCTCGGGGGAGGGGCGCGGCGGCCCCCGGAGCGCCGGCGGCTGTCGAGGCGCGGCGAGC
CGCAGCCATTGCCTTTTATGGTAATCGTGCGAGAGGGCGCAGGGACTTCCTTTGTCCCAAATCTGTGCGG
AGCCGAAATCTGGGAGGCGCCGCCGCACCCCCTCTAGCGGGCGCGGGGCGAAGCGGTGCGGCGCCGGCAG
GAAGGAAATGGGCGGGGAGGGCCTTCGTGCGTCGCCGCGCCGCCGTCCCCTTCTCCCTCTCCAGCCTCGG
GGCTGTCCGCGGGGGGACGGCTGCCTTCGGGGGGGACGGGGCAGGGCGGGGTTCGGCTTCTGGCGTGTGA
CCGGCGGCTCTAGAGCCTCTGCTAACCATGTTCATGCCTTCTTCTTTTTCCTACAGCTCCTGGGCAACGT
GCTGGTTATTGTGCTGTCTCATCATTTTGGCAAAGAATTCACCGATCAGAAGCTTCGTTAACTGAGCTCA
GGATCCTCCTAGGATACC
[240 nt withheld, positions 1839-2078]
CTTGTTCGCATTGGGGTGCTGGACGAGGGCAAGATGAAGCTGAACTACATCCTGGGCCTGAAGATTGAGG
ATTTCTTGGAGAGGCGGCTGCAGACCCAGGTCTTTAAGCTGGGCCTGGCCAAATCTATTCACCATGCCCG
TGTGCTCATCCGCCAACGTCACATTAGGGTCCGCAAGCAGGTGGTGAACATCCCATCCTTCATTGTTCGC
CTGGACTCTCAGAAGCACATCGACTTCTCC
[102 nt withheld, positions 2319-2420]
TAACTCGAGGGCCGGCGCGCCGCGGCCGCTACGTAAATTCCGCCCCCCCCCCTCTCCCTCCCCCCCCCCT
AACGTTACTGGCCGAAGCCGCTTGGAATAAGGCCGGTGTGCGTTTGTCTATATGTTATTTTCCACCATAT
TGCCGTCTTTTGGCAATGTGAGGGCCCGGAAACCTGGCCCTGTCTTCTTGACGAGCATTCCTAGGGGTCT
TTCCCCTCTCGCCAAAGGAATGCAAGGTCTGTTGAATGTCGTGAAGGAAGCAGTTCCTCTGGAAGCTTCT
TGAAGACAAACAACGTCTGTAGCGACCCTTTGCAGGCAGCGGAACCCCCCACCTGGCGACAGGTGCCTCT
GCGGCCAAAAGCCACGTGTATAAGATACACCTGCAAAGGCGGCACAACCCCAGTGCCACGTTGTGAGTTG
GATAGTTGTGGAAAGAGTCAAATGGCTCTCCTCAAGCGTATTCAACAAGGGGCTGAAGGATGCCCAGAAG
GTACCCCATTGTATGGGATCTGATCTGGGGCCTCGGTGCACATGCTTTACATGTGTTTAGTCGAGGTTAA
AAAAACGTCTAGGCCCCCCGAACCACGGGGACGTGGTTTTCCTTTGAAAAACACGATGATAATATGGCCA
CAACCATGGTGAGCAAGGGCGAGGAGCTGTTCACCGGGGTGGTGCCCATCCTGGTCGAGCTGGACGGCGA
CGTAAACGGCCACAAGTTCAGCGTGTCCGGCGAGGGCGAGGGCGATGCCACCTACGGCAAGCTGACCCTG
AAGTTCATCTGCACCACCGGCAAGCTGCCCGTGCCCTGGCCCACCCTCGTGACCACCCTGACCTACGGCG
TGCAGTGCTTCAGCCGCTACCCCGACCACATGAAGCAGCACGACTTCTTCAAGTCCGCCATGCCCGAAGG
CTACGTCCAGGAGCGCACCATCTTCTTCAAGGACGACGGCAACTACAAGACCCGCGCCGAGGTGAAGTTC
GAGGGCGACACCCTGGCGAACCGCATCGAGCTGAAGGGCATCGACTTCAAGGAGGACGGCAACATCCTGG
GGCACAAGCTGGAGTACAACTACAACAGCCACAACGTCTATATCATGGCCGACAAGCAGAAGAACGGCAT
CAAGGTGAACTTCAAGATCCGCCACAACATCGAGGACGGCAGCGTGCAGCTCGCCGACCACTACCAGCAG
AACACCCCCATCGGCGACGGCCCCGTGCTGCTGCCCGACAACCACTACCTGAGCACCCAGTCCGCCCTGA
GCAAAGACCCCAACGAGAAGCGCGATCACATGGTCCTGCTGGAGTTCGTGACCGCCGCCGGGATCACTCT
CGGCATGGACGAGCTGTACAAGTAAAGCGCCTGTACAGTGGTCGACGATTCGATAAGCTTGATGGGTGGC
ATCCCTGTGACCCCTCCCCAGTGCCTCTCCTGGCCCTGGAAGTTGCCACTCCAGTGCCCACCAGCCTTGT
CCTAATAAAATTAAGTTGCATCATTTTGTCTGACTAGGTGTCCTTCTATAATATTATGGGGTGGAGGGGG
GTGGTATGGAGCAAGGGGCAAGTTGGGAAGACAACCTGTAGGGCCTGCGGGGTCTATTGGGAACCAAGCT
GGAGTGCAGTGGCACAATCTTGGCTCACTGCAATCTCCGCCTCCTGGGTTCAAGCGATTCTCCTGCCTCA
GCCTCCCGAGTTGTTGGGATTCCAGGCATGCATGACCAGGCTCAGCTAATTTTTGTTTTTTTGGTAGAGA
CGGGGTTTCACCATATTGGCCAGGCTGGTCTCCAACTCCTAATCTCAGGTGATCTACCCACCTTGGCCTC
CCAAATTGCTGGGATTACAGGCGTGAACCACTGCTCCCTTCCCTGTCCTTCTGATTTTAAAATAACTATA
CCAGCAGGAGGACGTCCAGACACAGCATAGGCTACCTGGCCATGCCCAACCGGTGGGACATTTGAGTTGC
TTGCTTGGCACTGTCCTCTCATGCGTTGGGTCCACTCAGTAGATGCCTGTTGAATTCCTGCAGCCCCCTA
CCTGCAGGTACGCGTAGGAGCTGACTGGGTTGAAGGCTCTCAAGGGCATCGGTCGACAGCATCTAGTTCG
AACACACAAAAAACCAACACACAGATGTAATGAAAATAAAGATATTTTATTGCGGCCATGACCGGTTCTA
GAGTTTAAACTCGACCTACCTCCTTAGCGCGCGGTCGTGTACTGGGCCGGCGGTTGCCGCTGTCGGCCAG
CACCTCGACGCAGCCGTCGGTCCATACGGCTGCGCTCCGGCGAGCGATTTGTGTGCGACCGACGGTGCCG
GCCCCGCTGCGGACGATGGCATCGCAGCGGCCTTGAGCCCAGGCAGCATCGTCGAAGTTGCCGTCCACGA
GGCTCTGGTAGAGCTGATCCAGGCCGATGCGCAGCATGTAGGCTCGCAGACGAGGGCTGCCGGCCAGCTC
GGGATGCCGGCGCTCGAAGTAGCGAGTCTGCTGCTCCATGCAAGCCAGCCAGGGCCGCCAGAAGAAGATG
TTGGCCACCTCGTACTGACTGTCCCCGAACATAGCTTCGGACCAGTCGATTACGGCGGTGATGCGGCCGT
TGTCGGTCAGGACGTTGTTGCTGCCGAAGTCGGCATGGACGAGGTGGCGCACCTCGGGACAGTCTTCGGC
CCACAGCATCAGTTCGTCCAGGGCTTGAGCTACGCTGGCGGACACGGTGTCGTCCATCACGGTCTGCCAG
TGGTAGACATGGGGATCAGCAATGGCGCAAATGAAATCCCGCCAGGTTGTGTACTGGCCGATGCCTTGGG
GCCCGAATGGGCCGAAGCCGCTGGTTTGACTGAGGTCGGCGGCGGCAATAGCATCCATAGCTTCGGCGAC
AGGCTGTAACACAGCAGGCAGCTCTGTTTCGGGGAGGTCTTGGAGAGTAACGCCTTGGGCGCGTCTACTG
ATGCAGTATGTCAGGCTCTCGCTGAACTCGCCGATGTCCAACACTTCGGGGATGGGTAGTGCAGCGCTGG
CGAAGTGGCGGTACACGTAGCGGTCTTTGTAGAAGCCATCAGCGCAGCTATTCACCCGCAGTACATAGCC
GCGTCCGCCGACATCGAAGCTGAAGGCTCGGCTCTCTTCGCCCTCCGACAACTGCATCAGGTCGCTCACA
CTGTCGAACTTCTCGATGAGAAATTTTTCAACGCTGGTAGCGGTGAGTTCGGGCTTCTTCATGGTGGCGC
TAGTGTCAGAAGAATCGAGCTTTTTGCAAAAGCCTAGGCCTCCAAAAAAGCCTCCTCACTACTTCTGGAA
TAGCTCAGAGGCAGAGGCGGCCTCGGCCTCTGCATAAATAAAAAAAATTAGTCAGCCATGGGGCGGAGAA
TGGGCGGAACTGGGCGGAGTTAGGGGCGGGATGGGCGGAGTTAGGGGCGGGACTATGGTTGCTGACTAAT
TGAGATGCATGCTTTGCATACTTCTGCCTGCTGGGGAGCCTGGGGACTTTCCACACCTGGTTGCTGACTA
ATTGAGATGCATGCTTTGCATACTTCTGCCTGCTGGGGAGCCTGGGGACTTTCCACACCCTAACTGACAC
ACATTCCACAGCTGGTTCTTTCCGCCTCAGAAGGTAGCTAACCAAGTTCCTCTTTCAGAGGTTATTTCAG
GCCATGGTGCTGCGCAGATCAGCGGAAGAGCGCCCAATACGCGTCGTTTAAACTCACGTGGTTAATTAAT
CCAGCTTTTGTTCCCTTTAGTGAGGGTTAATTGCGCGCTTGGCGTAATCATGGTCATAGCTGTTTCCTGT
GTGAAATTGTTATCCGCTCACAATTCCACACAACATACGAGCCGGAAGCATAAAGTGTAAAGCCTGGGGT
GCCTAATGAGTGAGCTAACTCACATTAATTGCGTTGCGCTCACTGCCCGCTTTCCAGTCGGGAAACCTGT
CGTGCCAGCTGCATTAATGAATCGGCCAACGCGCGGGGAGAGGCGGTTTGCGTATTGGGCGCTCTTCCGC
TTCCTCGCTCACTGACTCGCTGCGCTCGGTCGTTCGGCTGCGGCGAGCGGTATCAGCTCACTCAAAGGCG
GTAATACGGTTATCCACAGAATCAGGGGATAACGCAGGAAAGAACATGTGAGCAAAAGGCCAGCAAAAGG
CCAGGAACCGTAAAAAGGCCGCGTTGCTGGCGTTTTTCCATAGGCTCCGCCCCCCTGACGAGCATCACAA
AAATCGACGCTCAAGTCAGAGGTGGCGAAACCCGACAGGACTATAAAGATACCAGGCGTTTCCCCCTGGA
AGCTCCCTCGTGCGCTCTCCTGTTCCGACCCTGCCGCTTACCGGATACCTGTCCGCCTTTCTCCCTTCGG
GAAGCGTGGCGCTTTCTCATAGCTCACGCTGTAGGTATCTCAGTTCGGTGTAGGTCGTTCGCTCCAAGCT
GGGCTGTGTGCACGAACCCCCCGTTCAGCCCGACCGCTGCGCCTTATCCGGTAACTATCGTCTTGAGTCC
AACCCGGTAAGACACGACTTATCGCCACTGGCAGCAGCCACTGGTAACAGGATTAGCAGAGCGAGGTATG
TAGGCGGTGCTACAGAGTTCTTGAAGTGGTGGCCTAACTACGGCTACACTAGAAGAACAGTATTTGGTAT
CTGCGCTCTGCTGAAGCCAGTTACCTTCGGAAAAAGAGTTGGTAGCTCTTGATCCGGCAAACAAACCACC
GCTGGTAGCGGTGGTTTTTTTGTTTGCAAGCAGCAGATTACGCGCAGAAAAAAAGGATCTCAAGAAGATC
CTTTGATCTTTTCTACGGGGTCTGACGCTCAGTGGAACGAAAACTCACGTTAAGGGATTTTGGTCATGAG
ATTATCAAAAAGGATCTTCACCTAGATCCTTTTAAATTAAAAATGAAGTTTTAAATCAATCTAAAGTATA
TATGAGTAAACTTGGTCTGACAGTTACCAATGCTTAATCAGTGAGGCACCTATCTCAGCGATCTGTCTAT
TTCGTTCATCCATAGTTGCCTGACTCCCCGTCGTGTAGATAACTACGATACGGGAGGGCTTACCATCTGG
CCCCAGTGCTGCAATGATACCGCGAGACCCACGCTCACCGGCTCCAGATTTATCAGCAATAAACCAGCCA
GCCGGAAGGGCCGAGCGCAGAAGTGGTCCTGCAACTTTATCCGCCTCCATCCAGTCTATTAATTGTTGCC
GGGAAGCTAGAGTAAGTAGTTCGCCAGTTAATAGTTTGCGCAACGTTGTTGCCATTGCTACAGGCATCGT
GGTGTCACGCTCGTCGTTTGGTATGGCTTCATTCAGCTCCGGTTCCCAACGATCAAGGCGAGTTACATGA
TCCCCCATGTTGTGCAAAAAAGCGGTTAGCTCCTTCGGTCCTCCGATCGTTGTCAGAAGTAAGTTGGCCG
CAGTGTTATCACTCATGGTTATGGCAGCACTGCATAATTCTCTTACTGTCATGCCATCCGTAAGATGCTT
TTCTGTGACTGGTGAGTACTCAACCAAGTCATTCTGAGAATAGTGTATGCGGCGACCGAGTTGCTCTTGC
CCGGCGTCAATACGGGATAATACCGCGCCACATAGCAGAACTTTAAAAGTGCTCATCATTGGAAAACGTT
CTTCGGGGCGAAAACTCTCAAGGATCTTACCGCTGTTGAGATCCAGTTCGATGTAACCCACTCGTGCACC
CAACTGATCTTCAGCATCTTTTACTTTCACCAGCGTTTCTGGGTGAGCAAAAACAGGAAGGCAAAATGCC
GCAAAAAAGGGAATAAGGGCGACACGGAAATGTTGAATACTCATACTCTTCCTTTTTCAATATTATTGAA
GCATTTATCAGGGTTATTGTCTCATGAGCGGATACATATTTGAATGTATTTAGAAAAATAAACAAATAGG
GGTTCCGCGCACATTTCCCCGAAAAGTGCCACCTAAATTGTAAGCGTTAATATTTTGTTAAAATTCGCGT
TAAATTTTTGTTAAATCAGCTCATTTTTTAACCAATAGGCCGAAATCGGCAAAATCCCTTATAAATCAAA
AGAATAGACCGAGATAGGGT
[37 nt withheld, positions 8461-8497]
AAAGAACGTGGACTCCAACGTCAAAGG
[49 nt withheld, positions 8525-8573]
T
[91 nt withheld, positions 8575-8665]
G
[124 nt withheld, positions 8667-8790]
CCCATTCGCCATTCAGGCTGCGCAACTGTTGGGAAGGGCGATCGGTGCGGGCCTCTTCGCTATTACGCCA
GCTGGCGAAAGGGGGATGTGCTGCAAGGCGATTAAGTTGGGTAACGCCAGGGTTTTCCCAGTCACGACGT
TGTAAAACGACGGCCAGTGAGCGCGCGTAATACGACTCACTATAGGGCGAATTG
